LOCUS       Exported 8919 bp ds-DNA circular SYN 12-MAY-2021
DEFINITION  Backbone for lentiviral gene silencing with monomeric
            Kusabira-Orange2 expression.
ACCESSION   .
VERSION     .
KEYWORDS    pLKO.1-TRC.mKO2
SOURCE      synthetic DNA construct
  ORGANISM  synthetic DNA construct
REFERENCE   1 (bases 1 to 8919)
  AUTHORS   Dias
  TITLE     Transcriptomic data of triple negative breast cancer revealed GBP1
            as potential new therapeutic target
  JOURNAL   Unpublished
REFERENCE   2 (bases 1 to 8919)
  AUTHORS   .
  TITLE     Direct Submission
  JOURNAL   Exported May 12, 2021 from SnapGene Server 1.1.58
            http://www.snapgene.com
FEATURES             Location/Qualifiers
     source          1..8919
                     /organism="synthetic DNA construct"
                     /mol_type="other DNA"
     primer_bind     426..444
                     /label=hPGK-F
                     /note="Human PGK promoter, forward primer"
     CDS             519..1172
                     /codon_start=1
                     /product="monomeric Kusabira-Orange 2 fluorescent protein"
                     /label=mKO2
                     /translation="MVSVIKPEMKMRYYMDGSVNGHEFTIEGEGTGRPYEGHQEMTLRV
                     TMAEGGPMPFAFDLVSHVFCYGHRVFTKYPEEIPDYFKQAFPEGLSWERSLEFEDGGSA
                     SVSAHISLRGNTFYHKSKFTGVNFPADGPIMQNQSVDWEPSTEKITASDGVLKGDVTMY
                     LKLEGGGNHKCQMKTTYKAAKEILEMPGDHYIGHRLVRKTEGNITEQVEDAVAHS"
     LTR             1274..1507
                     /label=3' LTR (Delta-U3)
                     /note="self-inactivating 3' long terminal repeat (LTR) from
                     HIV-1"
     polyA_signal    1579..1700
                     /label=SV40 poly(A) signal
                     /note="SV40 polyadenylation signal"
     primer_bind     complement(1616..1635)
                     /label=SV40pA-R
                     /note="SV40 polyA, reverse primer"
     primer_bind     1670..1689
                     /label=EBV-rev
                     /note="SV40 polyA terminator, reverse primer"
     rep_origin      1740..1875
                     /label=SV40 ori
                     /note="SV40 origin of replication"
     primer_bind     1802..1821
                     /label=SV40pro-F
                     /note="SV40 promoter/origin, forward primer"
     primer_bind     complement(1895..1914)
                     /label=T7
                     /note="T7 promoter, forward primer"
     promoter        complement(1896..1914)
                     /label=T7 promoter
                     /note="promoter for bacteriophage T7 RNA polymerase"
     primer_bind     complement(1924..1941)
                     /label=M13 Forward
                     /note="In lacZ gene. Also called M13-F20 or M13 (-21)
                     Forward"
     primer_bind     complement(1924..1940)
                     /label=M13 fwd
                     /note="common sequencing primer, one of multiple similar
                     variants"
     primer_bind     complement(1933..1955)
                     /label=M13/pUC Forward
                     /note="In lacZ gene"
     rep_origin      2082..2537
                     /direction=RIGHT
                     /label=f1 ori
                     /note="f1 bacteriophage origin of replication; arrow
                     indicates direction of (+) strand synthesis"
     primer_bind     complement(2169..2188)
                     /label=F1ori-R
                     /note="F1 origin, reverse primer"
     primer_bind     2379..2400
                     /label=F1ori-F
                     /note="F1 origin, forward primer"
     promoter        2563..2667
                     /gene="bla"
                     /label=AmpR promoter
     CDS             2668..3528
                     /codon_start=1
                     /gene="bla"
                     /product="beta-lactamase"
                     /label=AmpR
                     /note="confers resistance to ampicillin, carbenicillin, and
                     related antibiotics"
                     /translation="MSIQHFRVALIPFFAAFCLPVFAHPETLVKVKDAEDQLGARVGYI
                     ELDLNSGKILESFRPEERFPMMSTFKVLLCGAVLSRIDAGQEQLGRRIHYSQNDLVEYS
                     PVTEKHLTDGMTVRELCSAAITMSDNTAANLLLTTIGGPKELTAFLHNMGDHVTRLDRW
                     EPELNEAIPNDERDTTMPVAMATTLRKLLTGELLTLASRQQLIDWMEADKVAGPLLRSA
                     LPAGWFIADKSGAGERGSRGIIAALGPDGKPSRIVVIYTTGSQATMDERNRQIAEIGAS
                     LIKHW"
     primer_bind     complement(2886..2905)
                     /label=Amp-R
                     /note="Ampicillin resistance gene, reverse primer"
     rep_origin      3699..4287
                     /direction=RIGHT
                     /label=ori
                     /note="high-copy-number ColE1/pMB1/pBR322/pUC origin of
                     replication"
     primer_bind     4188..4207
                     /label=pBR322ori-F
                     /note="pBR322 origin, forward primer"
     primer_bind     4441..4458
                     /label=L4440
                     /note="L4440 vector, forward primer"
     protein_bind    4575..4596
                     /label=CAP binding site
                     /bound_moiety="E. coli catabolite activator protein"
                     /note="CAP binding activates transcription in the presence
                     of cAMP."
     promoter        4611..4641
                     /label=lac promoter
                     /note="promoter for the E. coli lac operon"
     protein_bind    4649..4665
                     /label=lac operator
                     /bound_moiety="lac repressor encoded by lacI"
                     /note="The lac repressor binds to the lac operator to
                     inhibit transcription in E. coli. This inhibition can be
                     relieved by adding lactose or
                     isopropyl-beta-D-thiogalactopyranoside (IPTG)."
     primer_bind     4654..4676
                     /label=M13/pUC Reverse
                     /note="In lacZ gene"
     primer_bind     4673..4689
                     /label=M13 rev
                     /note="common sequencing primer, one of multiple similar
                     variants"
     primer_bind     4673..4689
                     /label=M13 Reverse
                     /note="In lacZ gene. Also called M13-rev"
     primer_bind     4708..4728
                     /label=T3
                     /note="T3 promoter, forward primer"
     promoter        4710..4728
                     /label=T3 promoter
                     /note="promoter for bacteriophage T3 RNA polymerase"
     promoter        4756..4982
                     /label=RSV promoter
                     /note="Rous sarcoma virus enhancer/promoter"
     LTR             4983..5163
                     /label=5' LTR (truncated)
                     /note="truncated 5' long terminal repeat (LTR) from HIV-1"
     misc_feature    5210..5335
                     /label=HIV-1 Psi
                     /note="packaging signal of human immunodeficiency virus
                     type 1"
     misc_feature    5828..6061
                     /label=RRE
                     /note="The Rev response element (RRE) of HIV-1 allows for
                     Rev-dependent mRNA export from the nucleus to the
                     cytoplasm."
     CDS             6246..6290
                     /codon_start=1
                     /product="antigenic peptide corresponding to amino acids
                     655 to 669 of the HIV envelope protein gp41 (Lutje Hulsik
                     et al., 2013)"
                     /label=gp41 peptide
                     /note="recognized by the 2H10 single-chain llama nanobody"
                     /translation="KNEQELLELDKWASL"
     promoter        6588..6828
                     /label=U6 promoter
                     /note="RNA polymerase III promoter for human U6 snRNA"
     primer_bind     6588..6608
                     /label=hU6-F
                     /note="Human U6 promoter, forward primer"
     primer_bind     6759..6778
                     /label=LKO.1 5'
                     /note="Human U6 promoter, forward primer"
     misc_feature    8750..8867
                     /label=cPPT/CTS
                     /note="central polypurine tract and central termination
                     sequence of HIV-1"
     promoter        8916..507
                     /label=hPGK promoter
                     /note="human phosphoglycerate kinase 1 promoter"
ORIGIN
        1 ttggggttgc gccttttcca aggcagccct gggtttgcgc agggacgcgg ctgctctggg
       61 cgtggttccg ggaaacgcag cggcgccgac cctgggtctc gcacattctt cacgtccgtt
      121 cgcagcgtca cccggatctt cgccgctacc cttgtgggcc ccccggcgac gcttcctgct
      181 ccgcccctaa gtcgggaagg ttccttgcgg ttcgcggcgt gccggacgtg acaaacggaa
      241 gccgcacgtc tcactagtac cctcgcagac ggacagcgcc agggagcaat ggcagcgcgc
      301 cgaccgcgat gggctgtggc caatagcggc tgctcagcag ggcgcgccga gagcagcggc
      361 cgggaagggg cggtgcggga ggcggggtgt ggggcggtag tgtgggccct gttcctgccc
      421 gcgcggtgtt ccgcattctg caagcctccg gagcgcacgt cggcagtcgg ctccctcgtt
      481 gaccgaatca ccgacctctc tccccagggg gatctaccat ggtgagcgtg atcaagcccg
      541 agatgaagat gaggtactac atggacggct ccgtcaatgg gcatgagttc acaatcgagg
      601 gtgagggcac aggcagacct tacgagggac atcaggagat gacactgcgc gtcacaatgg
      661 ccgagggcgg gccaatgcct ttcgccttcg acctggtgtc ccacgtgttc tgttacggcc
      721 acagagtttt taccaagtac ccagaagaga tcccagacta tttcaagcag gcctttcctg
      781 agggcctgtc ctgggagagg tccctggagt tcgaggacgg cggctccgcc tccgtgagcg
      841 cccacatcag cctgaggggc aacaccttct accacaagtc caagttcacc ggcgtgaact
      901 tccccgccga cggccccatc atgcagaacc agagcgtgga ctgggagccc tccaccgaga
      961 agatcaccgc cagcgacggc gtgctgaagg gcgacgtgac catgtacctg aagctggagg
     1021 gcggcggcaa ccacaagtgc cagatgaaga ccacctacaa ggccgccaag gagatcctgg
     1081 agatgcccgg cgaccactac atcggccaca ggctggtgag gaagaccgag ggcaacatca
     1141 ccgagcaggt ggaggacgcc gtggcccact ccggtggcgg aggctcgggc ggaggtgggt
     1201 cgggtacctt taagaccaat gacttacaag gcagctgtag atcttagcca ctttttaaaa
     1261 gaaaaggggg gactggaagg gctaattcac tcccaacgaa gacaagatct gctttttgct
     1321 tgtactgggt ctctctggtt agaccagatc tgagcctggg agctctctgg ctaactaggg
     1381 aacccactgc ttaagcctca ataaagcttg ccttgagtgc ttcaagtagt gtgtgcccgt
     1441 ctgttgtgtg actctggtaa ctagagatcc ctcagaccct tttagtcagt gtggaaaatc
     1501 tctagcagta gtagttcatg tcatcttatt attcagtatt tataacttgc aaagaaatga
     1561 atatcagaga gtgagaggaa cttgtttatt gcagcttata atggttacaa ataaagcaat
     1621 agcatcacaa atttcacaaa taaagcattt ttttcactgc attctagttg tggtttgtcc
     1681 aaactcatca atgtatctta tcatgtctgg ctctagctat cccgccccta actccgccca
     1741 tcccgcccct aactccgccc agttccgccc attctccgcc ccatggctga ctaatttttt
     1801 ttatttatgc agaggccgag gccgcctcgg cctctgagct attccagaag tagtgaggag
     1861 gcttttttgg aggcctaggg acgtacccaa ttcgccctat agtgagtcgt attacgcgcg
     1921 ctcactggcc gtcgttttac aacgtcgtga ctgggaaaac cctggcgtta cccaacttaa
     1981 tcgccttgca gcacatcccc ctttcgccag ctggcgtaat agcgaagagg cccgcaccga
     2041 tcgcccttcc caacagttgc gcagcctgaa tggcgaatgg gnnnnnnnnn nnnnnnnnnn
     2101 nnnnnnnnnn nnnnnnnnnn nnnnnnnnnn nnnnnnnnnn nnnnnnnnnn nnnnnnnnnn
     2161 nnnnnnnnnn nnnnnnnnnn nnnnnnnnnn nnnnnnnnnn nnnnncnnnn nnnnnnnnnn
     2221 nnnnnnnnnn nnnnnnnnnn nnnnnnnnnn nnnnnnnnnn nnnnnnnnnn nnnnnnnnnn
     2281 nnnnnnnnnn nnnnnnnann nnnnnnnnnn nnnnnnnnnn nnnnnnnnnn nnnnnnnnnn
     2341 nnnnnnncct ttgacgttgg agtccacgtt ctttaatagt ggactcttgt tccaaactgg
     2401 aacaacactc aaccctatct cggtctattc ttttgattta taagggattt tgccgatttc
     2461 ggcctattgg ttaaaaaatg agctgattta acaaaaattt aacgcgaatt ttaacaaaat
     2521 attaacgctt acaatttagg tggcactttt cggggaaatg tgcgcggaac ccctatttgt
     2581 ttatttttct aaatacattc aaatatgtat ccgctcatga gacaataacc ctgataaatg
     2641 cttcaataat attgaaaaag gaagagtatg agtattcaac atttccgtgt cgcccttatt
     2701 cccttttttg cggcattttg ccttcctgtt tttgctcacc cagaaacgct ggtgaaagta
     2761 aaagatgctg aagatcagtt gggtgcacga gtgggttaca tcgaactgga tctcaacagc
     2821 ggtaagatcc ttgagagttt tcgccccgaa gaacgttttc caatgatgag cacttttaaa
     2881 gttctgctat gtggcgcggt attatcccgt attgacgccg ggcaagagca actcggtcgc
     2941 cgcatacact attctcagaa tgacttggtt gagtactcac cagtcacaga aaagcatctt
     3001 acggatggca tgacagtaag agaattatgc agtgctgcca taaccatgag tgataacact
     3061 gcggccaact tacttctgac aacgatcgga ggaccgaagg agctaaccgc ttttttgcac
     3121 aacatggggg atcatgtaac tcgccttgat cgttgggaac cggagctgaa tgaagccata
     3181 ccaaacgacg agcgtgacac cacgatgcct gtagcaatgg caacaacgtt gcgcaaacta
     3241 ttaactggcg aactacttac tctagcttcc cggcaacaat taatagactg gatggaggcg
     3301 gataaagttg caggaccact tctgcgctcg gcccttccgg ctggctggtt tattgctgat
     3361 aaatctggag ccggtgagcg tgggtctcgc ggtatcattg cagcactggg gccagatggt
     3421 aagccctccc gtatcgtagt tatctacacg acggggagtc aggcaactat ggatgaacga
     3481 aatagacaga tcgctgagat aggtgcctca ctgattaagc attggtaact gtcagaccaa
     3541 gtttactcat atatacttta gattgattta aaacttcatt tttaatttaa aaggatctag
     3601 gtgaagatcc tttttgataa tctcatgacc aaaatccctt aacgtgagtt ttcgttccac
     3661 tgagcgtcag accccgtaga aaagatcaaa ggatcttctt gagatccttt ttttctgcgc
     3721 gtaatctgct gcttgcaaac aaaaaaacca ccgctaccag cggtggtttg tttgccggat
     3781 caagagctac caactctttt tccgaaggta actggcttca gcagagcgca gataccaaat
     3841 actgttcttc tagtgtagcc gtagttaggc caccacttca agaactctgt agcaccgcct
     3901 acatacctcg ctctgctaat cctgttacca gtggctgctg ccagtggcga taagtcgtgt
     3961 cttaccgggt tggactcaag acgatagtta ccggataagg cgcagcggtc gggctgaacg
     4021 gggggttcgt gcacacagcc cagcttggag cgaacgacct acaccgaact gagataccta
     4081 cagcgtgagc tatgagaaag cgccacgctt cccgaaggga gaaaggcgga caggtatccg
     4141 gtaagcggca gggtcggaac aggagagcgc acgagggagc ttccaggggg aaacgcctgg
     4201 tatctttata gtcctgtcgg gtttcgccac ctctgacttg agcgtcgatt tttgtgatgc
     4261 tcgtcagggg ggcggagcct atggaaaaac gccagcaacg cggccttttt acggttcctg
     4321 gccttttgct ggccttttgc tcacatgttc tttcctgcgt tatcccctga ttctgtggat
     4381 aaccgtatta ccgcctttga gtgagctgat accgctcgcc gcagccgaac gaccgagcgc
     4441 agcgagtcag tgagcgagga agcggaagag cgcccaatac gcaaaccgcc tctccccgcg
     4501 cgttggccga ttcattaatg cagctggcac gacaggtttc ccgactggaa agcgggcagt
     4561 gagcgcaacg caattaatgt gagttagctc actcattagg caccccaggc tttacacttt
     4621 atgcttccgg ctcgtatgtt gtgtggaatt gtgagcggat aacaatttca cacaggaaac
     4681 agctatgacc atgattacgc caagcgcgca attaaccctc actaaaggga acaaaagctg
     4741 gagctgcaag cttaatgtag tcttatgcaa tactcttgta gtcttgcaac atggtaacga
     4801 tgagttagca acatgcctta caaggagaga aaaagcaccg tgcatgccga ttggtggaag
     4861 taaggtggta cgatcgtgcc ttattaggaa ggcaacagac gggtctgaca tggattggac
     4921 gaaccactga attgccgcat tgcagagata ttgtatttaa gtgcctagct cgatacataa
     4981 acgggtctct ctggttagac cagatctgag cctgggagct ctctggctaa ctagggaacc
     5041 cactgcttaa gcctcaataa agcttgcctt gagtgcttca agtagtgtgt gcccgtctgt
     5101 tgtgtgactc tggtaactag agatccctca gaccctttta gtcagtgtgg aaaatctcta
     5161 gcagtggcgc ccgaacaggg acttgaaagc gaaagggaaa ccagaggagc tctctcgacg
     5221 caggactcgg cttgctgaag cgcgcacggc aagaggcgag gggcggcgac tggtgagtac
     5281 gccaaaaatt ttgactagcg gaggctagaa ggagagagat gggtgcgaga gcgtcagtat
     5341 taagcggggg agaattagat cgcgatggga aaaaattcgg ttaaggccag ggggaaagaa
     5401 aaaatataaa ttaaaacata tagtatgggc aagcagggag ctagaacgat tcgcagttaa
     5461 tcctggcctg ttagaaacat cagaaggctg tagacaaata ctgggacagc tacaaccatc
     5521 ccttcagaca ggatcagaag aacttagatc attatataat acagtagcaa ccctctattg
     5581 tgtgcatcaa aggatagaga taaaagacac caaggaagct ttagacaaga tagaggaaga
     5641 gcaaaacaaa agtaagacca ccgcacagca agcggccgct gatcttcaga cctggaggag
     5701 gagatatgag ggacaattgg agaagtgaat tatataaata taaagtagta aaaattgaac
     5761 cattaggagt agcacccacc aaggcaaaga gaagagtggt gcagagagaa aaaagagcag
     5821 tgggaatagg agctttgttc cttgggttct tgggagcagc aggaagcact atgggcgcag
     5881 cgtcaatgac gctgacggta caggccagac aattattgtc tggtatagtg cagcagcaga
     5941 acaatttgct gagggctatt gaggcgcaac agcatctgtt gcaactcaca gtctggggca
     6001 tcaagcagct ccaggcaaga atcctggctg tggaaagata cctaaaggat caacagctcc
     6061 tggggatttg gggttgctct ggaaaactca tttgcaccac tgctgtgcct tggaatgcta
     6121 gttggagtaa taaatctctg gaacagattt ggaatcacac gacctggatg gagtgggaca
     6181 gagaaattaa caattacaca agcttaatac actccttaat tgaagaatcg caaaaccagc
     6241 aagaaaagaa tgaacaagaa ttattggaat tagataaatg ggcaagtttg tggaattggt
     6301 ttaacataac aaattggctg tggtatataa aattattcat aatgatagta ggaggcttgg
     6361 taggtttaag aatagttttt gctgtacttt ctatagtgaa tagagttagg cagggatatt
     6421 caccattatc gtttcagacc cacctcccaa ccccgagggg acccgacagg cccgaaggaa
     6481 tagaagaaga aggtggagag agagacagag acagatccat tcgattagtg aacggatctc
     6541 gacggtatcg atcacgagac tagcctcgag cggccgcccc cttcaccgag ggcctatttc
     6601 ccatgattcc ttcatatttg catatacgat acaaggctgt tagagagata attggaatta
     6661 atttgactgt aaacacaaag atattagtac aaaatacgtg acgtagaaag taataatttc
     6721 ttgggtagtt tgcagtttta aaattatgtt ttaaaatgga ctatcatatg cttaccgtaa
     6781 cttgaaagta tttcgatttc ttggctttat atatcttgtg gaaaggacga aacaccggtg
     6841 tgttgtaaat gagcacacaa aatacacatg ctaaaatatt atattctatg acctttataa
     6901 aatcaaccaa aatcttcttt ttaataactt tagtatcaat aattagaatt tttatgttcc
     6961 tttttgcaaa cttttaataa aaatgagcaa aataaaaaaa cgctagtttt agtaactcgc
     7021 gttgttttct tcacctttaa taatagctac tccaccactt gttcctaagc ggtcagctcc
     7081 tgcttcaatc attttttgag catcttcaaa tgttctaact ccaccagctg ctttaactaa
     7141 agcattgtct ttaacaactg acttcattag tttaacatct tcaaatgttg cacctgattt
     7201 tgaaaatcct gttgatgttt taacaaattc taatccagct tcaacagcta tttcacaagc
     7261 tttcatgatt tcttcttttg ttaataaaca attttccata atacatttaa caacatgtga
     7321 tccagctgct ttttttacag ctttcatgtc ttctaaaact aattcataat ttttgtcttt
     7381 taatgcacca atatttaata ccatatcaat ttctgttgca ccatctttaa ttgcttcaga
     7441 aacttcgaat gcttttgtag ctgttgtgca tgcacctaga ggaaaaccta caacatttgt
     7501 tattcctaca tttgtgcctt ttaataattc tttacaatag cttgttcaat atgaattaac
     7561 acaaactgtt gcaaaatcaa attcaattgc ttcatcacat aattgtttaa tttcagcttt
     7621 cgtagcatct tgttttaata atgtgtgatc tatatatttg tttagtttca ttttttctcc
     7681 tatatattca tttttaattt taattcttta ataatttcgt ctactttaac tttagcgttt
     7741 tgaacagatt caccaacacc tataaaataa atttttagtt taggttcagt tccacttggg
     7801 cgaacagcaa atcatgactt atcttctaaa taaaatttta gtaagtcttg tcctggcata
     7861 ttatacattc catcgatgta gtcttcaaca ttaacaactt taagtccagc aatttgagtt
     7921 aagggtgttg ctctcaatga tttcattaat ggttcaattt ttaatttctt ttcttctggt
     7981 ttaaaattca agtttaaagt gaaagtgtaa tatgcaccca tttctttaaa taaatcttct
     8041 aaatagtcta ctaatgtttt attttgtttt ttataaaatc aagcagcctc tgctattaat
     8101 atagaagctt gtattccatc tttatctcta gctgagtcat caattacata tccataactt
     8161 tcttcataag caaaaacaaa atttaatccg ttatcttctt ctttagcaat ttctctaccc
     8221 attcatttaa atccagttaa agtttttaca atattaactc catatttttc atgagcgatt
     8281 ctatcaccca aatcacttgt tacaaaactt gaatatagag ccggattttt tggaatgcta
     8341 tttaagcgtt ttagatttga taattttcaa tcaattaaaa ttggtcctgt ttgatttcca
     8401 tctaatctta caaaatgacc atcatgtttt attgccattc caaatctgtc agcatctggg
     8461 tcattcataa taataatatc tgcatcatgt ttaataccat attcaagcgg tatttttcat
     8521 gcaggatcaa attctggatt tggatttaca acatttttaa atgtttcatc ttcaaatgca
     8581 tgctcttcaa cctcaataac gttatatcct gattcacgta atatttttgg ggtaaattta
     8641 gttcctgttc cattaactgc gctaaaaata atttttaaat cttttttagc ttcttgctct
     8701 tttttgtaga attctcgacc tcgagacaaa tggcagtatt catccacaat tttaaaagaa
     8761 aaggggggat tggggggtac agtgcagggg aaagaatagt agacataata gcaacagaca
     8821 tacaaactaa agaattacaa aaacaaatta caaaaattca aaattttcgg gtttattaca
     8881 gggacagcag agatccactt tggccgcggc tcgaggggg
//
