[The description below was written by a language model from this plasmid's Addgene catalogue record and the feature table of its GenBank file.]
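Description:
pLKO.1-TRC.mKO2 is an empty lentiviral shRNA cloning backbone derived from the pLKO.1-TRC cloning vector, in which the puromycin N-acetyltransferase gene was excised with BamHI and KpnI and replaced by the coding sequence for monomeric Kusabira-Orange2 (mKO2). Transduced mammalian cells are therefore identified by orange fluorescence rather than by drug selection. The annotated sequence is an 8.9 kb circular plasmid; the catalogue's smaller backbone size presumably excludes the stuffer. In bacteria it is maintained through a high-copy ColE1/pUC-type origin with ampicillin resistance (bla). An f1 origin, an SV40 origin and poly(A) signal, and lac, T7 and T3 promoter remnants lie in the non-viral part of the backbone. The depositor notes that it grows more slowly than typical plasmids.

The viral cassette follows a third-generation, self-inactivating design. An RSV promoter fused to a truncated HIV-1 5' LTR drives genomic RNA production in packaging cells. This is followed by the Psi packaging signal, the Rev response element for Rev-dependent nuclear export, and a cPPT/CTS element. A U3-deleted 3' LTR closes the cassette and inactivates LTR promoter activity after integration. Between the LTRs sit two independent expression units. The human U6 RNA polymerase III promoter is positioned to transcribe an shRNA, and the human PGK promoter drives mKO2. Downstream of U6 is a stuffer of about 1.9 kb, unannotated in the feature table, that is released with AgeI and EcoRI and replaced by the user's hairpin-encoding oligonucleotides. The vector is intended for lentiviral gene silencing with fluorescent tracking or sorting of knockdown cells, and the associated publication concerns a candidate therapeutic target in triple-negative breast cancer.
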