Addgene plasmid #85208: pLKO.1-TRC.mKO2
Purpose: (Empty Backbone) Backbone for lentiviral gene silencing with monomeric Kusabira-Orange2 expression
Depositing lab: Sandra Martha Gomes Dias. Depositing organization: Centro Nacional de Pesquisa em Energia e Materiais (CNPEM). Publication: Guanylate-binding protein-1 is a potential new therapeutic target for triple-negative breast cancer. Quintero M, Adamoski D, Reis LMD, Ascencao CFR, Oliveira KRS, Goncalves KA, Dias MM, Carazzolle MF, Dias SMG. BMC Cancer. 2017 Nov 7;17(1):727. doi: 10.1186/s12885-017-3726-2. PubMed 29115931.
Backbone
  Vector backbone: pLKO.1 - TRC cloning vector
  Backbone manufacturer: David Root (Addgene #10878)
  Backbone size (bp): 7032
  Modifications to backbone: Puromycin N-acetyltransferase resistance was removed with BamHI and KpnI and inserted monomeric Kusabira-Orange2 for fluorescence expression.
  Vector type: Mammalian Expression, Lentiviral, RNAi
  Promoter: RNA polymerase III promoter for human U6 snRNA for shRNA and hPGK promoter for mKO2
Growth in bacteria
  Bacterial resistance: Ampicillin, 100 μg/mL
  Growth temperature: 37°C
  Growth strain: NEB Stable
  Copy number: High Copy
Gene/Insert
  Cloning method: Restriction Enzyme
  Sequencing primers: 5′ GACTATCATATGCTTACCGT
Terms and licenses: Academic/Nonprofit Terms; Industry Terms: Not Available to Industry
Depositor comments: The 1.9kb stuffer can be released with AgeI and EcoRI and replaced with your shRNA sequence of choice. Also, see Addgene's pLKO.1 protocol http://www.addgene.org/plko on how to use the pLKO.1 vector. Plasmid grows more slowly than standard plasmids.
How to cite: pLKO.1-TRC.mKO2 was a gift from Sandra Martha Gomes Dias (Addgene plasmid # 85208 ; http://n2t.net/addgene:85208 ; RRID:Addgene_85208)
